Addgene plasmid #168031: pET-CV-SNAP25
Purpose: Expresses eCFP-SNAP25(A141-G206)-mVenus in bacterial cells
Depositing lab: David Liu. Depositing organization: Broad Institute. Publication: Phage-assisted evolution of botulinum neurotoxin proteases with reprogrammed specificity. Blum TR, Liu H, Packer MS, Xiong X, Lee PG, Zhang S, Richter M, Minasov G, Satchell KJF, Dong M, Liu DR. Science. 2021 Feb 19;371(6531):803-810. doi: 10.1126/science.abf5972. PubMed 33602850.
Backbone
  Vector backbone: pET (pBR322)
  Backbone manufacturer: David Liu Lab
  Vector type: Bacterial Expression
Growth in bacteria
  Bacterial resistance: Kanamycin, 50 μg/mL
  Growth temperature: 37°C
  Growth strain: DH5alpha
  Copy number: High Copy
Gene/Insert
  Gene/Insert name: eCFP-SNAP25(A141-G206)-mVenus
  Species: Synthetic
  Tag / fusion protein: Hisx6 (C terminal on insert)
  Cloning method: Ligation Independent Cloning
Terms and licenses: Academic/Nonprofit Terms; Industry Terms: Not Available to Industry
Depositor comments: Please note: Plasmid contains a Q309K mutation in LacI. This mutation is not known to affect plasmid function.
How to cite: pET-CV-SNAP25 was a gift from David Liu (Addgene plasmid # 168031 ; http://n2t.net/addgene:168031 ; RRID:Addgene_168031)
