[The description below was written by a language model from this plasmid's Addgene catalogue record and pLannotate feature annotations shown in this document.]
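Description:
pET-CV-SNAP25 is a bacterial expression plasmid built on a pET-type, pBR322-derived backbone. It produces a synthetic three-part fusion protein, eCFP-SNAP25(A141-G206)-mVenus, in E. coli. The plasmid replicates from a ColE1/pMB1-family origin and retains the rop gene and bom region of pBR322. The catalogue lists it as high copy, although rop normally moderates copy number. Selection is by kanamycin through an aminoglycoside phosphotransferase gene. An f1 origin is also present, along with nonfunctional tetracycline-resistance fragments left over from pBR322.

The fusion is transcribed from a T7 promoter with an adjacent lac operator, translated from the T7 gene 10 ribosome binding site, and closed by a T7 terminator. A lacI gene on the plasmid supplies repressor, so expression should be IPTG-inducible in a host that provides T7 RNA polymerase. The depositor notes a Q309K substitution in LacI that is not known to affect function. In the open reading frame, a cyan fluorescent protein is followed by a C-terminal segment of the t-SNARE protein SNAP25, then a short annotated Xpress/enterokinase-type linker, then Venus, and finally a C-terminal His tag for affinity purification.

Placing a SNAP25 segment between a cyan donor and a yellow acceptor is the usual layout of a FRET-type protease substrate, in which cleavage of the linker separates the two fluorophores. The record does not explicitly describe this use. However, the associated publication concerns evolving botulinum neurotoxin proteases with altered specificity, which is consistent with the purified protein serving as a SNAP25 cleavage reporter.
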