Features (pLannotate 1.2.2; 22 found; start..end, strand, type, name):
     26..73      -  terminator     T7 terminator: transcription terminator for bacteriophage T7 RNA polymerase
     81..130     -  CDS            SET1 (fragment): solubility-enhancement tag derived from T7 phage gene 10B
    140..157     -  CDS            9xHis (fragment): 9xHis affinity tag
    158..874     -  CDS            Venus: Venus is a basic (constitutively fluorescent) yellow fluorescent protein published in 2002, derived from Aequorea victoria. It is reported to be a rapidly-maturing weak dimer with moderate acid sensitivity.
    881..904     -  CDS            Xpress™ tag: Xpress™ epitope tag, including an enterokinase recognition and cleavage site
    923..1120    -  CDS            SNAP25 (fragment): SNP25_BOVIN - Experimental evidence at protein level: Swiss-Prot protein existence level 1. t-SNARE involved in the molecular regulation of neurotransmitter release. May play an important role in the synaptic function of specific neuronal systems. Associates with proteins involved in vesicle docking and membrane fusion. Regulates plasma membrane recycling through its interaction with CENPF. Modulates the gating characteristics of the delayed rectifier voltage-dependent potassium channel KCNB1 in pancreatic beta cells (By similarity). From Bos taurus (Bovine).
   1136..1849    -  CDS            W1C: W1C is a basic (constitutively fluorescent) cyan fluorescent protein published in 1998, derived from Aequorea victoria.
   1855..1877    -  RBS            RBS: efficient ribosome binding site from bacteriophage T7 gene 10 (Olins and Rangwala, 1989)
   1892..1916    -  protein_bind   lac operator: The lac repressor binds to the lac operator to inhibit transcription in E. coli. This inhibition can be relieved by adding lactose or isopropyl-β-D-thiogalactopyranoside (IPTG). lac repressor encoded by lacI
   1917..1935    -  promoter       T7 promoter: promoter for bacteriophage T7 RNA polymerase
   1957..2236    +  CDS            TcR (fragment): tetracycline efflux protein; tet; confers resistance to tetracycline
   2244..2321    +  promoter       lacI promoter: lacI
   2322..3404    +  CDS            lacI: lac repressor; lacI; The lac repressor binds to the lac operator to inhibit transcription in E. coli. This inhibition can be relieved by adding lactose or isopropyl-β-D-thiogalactopyranoside (IPTG).
   3417..3438    +  protein_bind   CAP binding site: CAP binding activates transcription in the presence of cAMP. E. coli catabolite activator protein
   3453..3744    +  CDS            TcR (fragment): tetracycline efflux protein; tet; confers resistance to tetracycline
   3816..4196    -  CDS            YPB1_ECOLX: Protein predicted: Swiss-Prot protein existence level 4. From Escherichia coli.
   4213..4404    +  CDS            rop: Rop protein, which maintains plasmids at low copy number; rop
   4506..4645    +  misc_feature   bom: basis of mobility region from pBR322
   4831..5419    -  rep_origin     ori: high-copy-number ColE1/pMB1/pBR322/pUC origin of replication
   5541..6356    +  CDS            KanR: aminoglycoside phosphotransferase; aph(3')-Ia; confers resistance to kanamycin in bacteria or G418 (Geneticin®) in eukaryotes
   6365..6422    -  promoter       AmpR promoter (fragment): bla
   6475..6903    -  rep_origin     f1 ori (sequence partly withheld): f1 bacteriophage origin of replication; arrow indicates direction of (+) strand synthesis
>Addgene plasmid #168031 | pET-CV-SNAP25 | addgene full sequence | sequence record 329551 | Addgene NGS Result
ATCCGGATATAGTTCCTCCTTTCAGCAAAAAACCCCTCAAGACCCGTTTAGAGGCCCCAAGGGGTTATGC
TAGTTATTGCTCAGCGGTGGCAGCAGCCAACTCAGCTTCCTTTCGGGCTTTGTTAGCAGCCGGATCTCAG
TGGTGGTGGTGGTGGTGCTTGTACAGCTCGTCCATGCCGAGAGTGATCCCGGCGGCGGTCACGAACTCCA
GCAGGACCATGTGATCGCGCTTCTCGTTGGGGTCTTTGCTCAGGGCGGACTGGTAGCTCAGGTAGTGGTT
GTCGGGCAGCAGCACGGGGCCGTCGCCGATGGGGGTGTTCTGCTGGTAGTGGTCGGCGAGCTGCACGCCG
CCGTCCTCGATGTTGTGGCGGATCTTGAAGTTGGCCTTGATGCCGTTCTTCTGCTTGTCGGCGGTGATAT
AGACGTTGTGGCTGTTGTAGTTGTACTCCAGCTTGTGCCCCAGGATGTTGCCGTCCTCCTTGAAGTCGAT
GCCCTTCAGCTCGATGCGGTTCACCAGGGTGTCGCCCTCGAACTTCACCTCGGCGCGGGTCTTGTAGTTG
CCGTCGTCCTTGAAGAAGATGGTGCGCTCCTGGACGTAGCCTTCGGGCATGGCGGACTTGAAGAAGTCGT
GCTGCTTCATGTGGTCGGGGTAGCGGGCGAAGCACTGCAGGCCGTAGCCCAGGGTGGTCACGAGGGTGGG
CCAGGGCACGGGCAGCTTGCCGGTGGTGCAGATCAGCTTCAGGGTCAGCTTGCCGTAGGTGGCATCGCCC
TCGCCCTCGCCGGACACGCTGAACTTGTGGCCGTTTACGTCGCCGTCCAGCTCGACCAGGATGGGCACCA
CCCCGGTGAACAGCTCCTCGCCCTTGCTCACCATCGGATCCTTATCGTCATCGTCGTACAGATCACTTCC
ACCACTATTTGACCCAGACCCCAGCATTTTGGTCGCACGTTGGTTAGCCTCGTCAATGCGTGTCTTATTG
CTATCAGCCTTTTCCATGATGCGATCAATCTGACGATTTTGGGTATCAATTTCATTGCCCATATCTAATG
CCATATGACGCAAGTTGCCAATGATCCCAGATACCTGCTCAAGGTTCTCATCCATTTCATTTTCGCGGGC
ACGACTACGCCCACCTTTATACAGTTCATCCATACCATGAGTAATACCAGCGGCGGTAACGAACTCTAAA
AGGACCATATGGTCGCGTTTCTCATTGGGGTCCTTAGACAGGGCTGACTGTGTGCTCAAATAGTGATTAT
CAGGTAAAAGGACGGGGCCATCTCCAATTGGTGTGTTTTGCTGGTAATGGTCTGCAAGCTGGACGCTTCC
ATCCTCAATGTTGTGACGAATCTTGAAATTTGCCTTGATTCCGTTTTTTTGTTTATCAGCCGTGATGTAG
ACGTTATGAGAGATATAGTTGTATTCTAATTTATGTCCTAAGATGTTGCCATCCTCTTTAAAGTCGATAC
CCTTCAACTCAATGCGATTAACAAGAGTATCTCCCTCAAACTTAACCTCGGCGCGGGTCTTATAGTTTCC
ATCATCTTTAAAAAAAATGGTGCGTTCCTGGACGTAACCTTCTGGCATCGCGGACTTGAAAAAGTCGTGT
TGTTTCATATGGTCAGGGTAGCGAGCGAAACACTGCACGCCCCAGGCGAACGTAGTAACCAATGTAGGCC
ACGGTACTGGAAGCTTGCCGGTAGTGCAAATAAATTTTAATGTCAACTTTCCGTACGTCGCATCGCCCTC
TCCTTCCCCAGATACGGAAAACTTGTGACCATTCACATCGCCATCCAGTTCTACAAGAATGGGGACCACG
CCGGTAAACAATTCCTCCCCCTTAGACATGTATATCTCCTTCTTAAAGTTAAACAAAATTATTTCTAGAG
GGGAATTGTTATCCGCTCACAATTCCCCTATAGTGAGTCGTATTAATTTCGCGGGATCGAGATCTCGATC
CTCTACGCCGGACGCATCGTGGCCGGCATCACCGGCGCCACAGGTGCGGTTGCTGGCGCCTATATCGCCG
ACATCACCGATGGGGAAGATCGGGCTCGCCACTTCGGGCTCATGAGCGCTTGTTTCGGCGTGGGTATGGT
GGCAGGCCCCGTGGCCGGGGGACTGTTGGGCGCCATCTCCTTGCATGCACCATTCCTTGCGGCGGCGGTG
CTCAACGGCCTCAACCTACTACTGGGCTGCTTCCTAATGCAGGAGTCGCATAAGGGAGAGCGTCGAGATC
CCGGACACCATCGAATGGCGCAAAACCTTTCGCGGTATGGCATGATAGCGCCCGGAAGAGAGTCAATTCA
GGGTGGTGAATGTGAAACCAGTAACGTTATACGATGTCGCAGAGTATGCCGGTGTCTCTTATCAGACCGT
TTCCCGCGTGGTGAACCAGGCCAGCCACGTTTCTGCGAAAACGCGGGAAAAAGTGGAAGCGGCGATGGCG
GAGCTGAATTACATTCCCAACCGCGTGGCACAACAACTGGCGGGCAAACAGTCGTTGCTGATTGGCGTTG
CCACCTCCAGTCTGGCCCTGCACGCGCCGTCGCAAATTGTCGCGGCGATTAAATCTCGCGCCGATCAACT
GGGTGCCAGCGTGGTGGTGTCGATGGTAGAACGAAGCGGCGTCGAAGCCTGTAAAGCGGCGGTGCACAAT
CTTCTCGCGCAACGCGTCAGTGGGCTGATCATTAACTATCCGCTGGATGACCAGGATGCCATTGCTGTGG
AAGCTGCCTGCACTAATGTTCCGGCGTTATTTCTTGATGTCTCTGACCAGACACCCATCAACAGTATTAT
TTTCTCCCATGAAGACGGTACGCGACTGGGCGTGGAGCATCTGGTCGCATTGGGTCACCAGCAAATCGCG
CTGTTAGCGGGCCCATTAAGTTCTGTCTCGGCGCGTCTGCGTCTGGCTGGCTGGCATAAATATCTCACTC
GCAATCAAATTCAGCCGATAGCGGAACGGGAAGGCGACTGGAGTGCCATGTCCGGTTTTCAACAAACCAT
GCAAATGCTGAATGAGGGCATCGTTCCCACTGCGATGCTGGTTGCCAACGATCAGATGGCGCTGGGCGCA
ATGCGCGCCATTACCGAGTCCGGGCTGCGCGTTGGTGCGGATATCTCGGTAGTGGGATACGACGATACCG
AAGACAGCTCATGTTATATCCCGCCGTTAACCACCATCAAACAGGATTTTCGCCTGCTGGGGCAAACCAG
CGTGGACCGCTTGCTGCAACTCTCTAAGGGCCAGGCGGTGAAGGGCAATCAGCTGTTGCCCGTCTCACTG
GTGAAAAGAAAAACCACCCTGGCGCCCAATACGCAAACCGCCTCTCCCCGCGCGTTGGCCGATTCATTAA
TGCAGCTGGCACGACAGGTTTCCCGACTGGAAAGCGGGCAGTGAGCGCAACGCAATTAATGTAAGTTAGC
TCACTCATTAGGCACCGGGATCTCGACCGATGCCCTTGAGAGCCTTCAACCCAGTCAGCTCCTTCCGGTG
GGCGCGGGGCATGACTATCGTCGCCGCACTTATGACTGTCTTCTTTATCATGCAACTCGTAGGACAGGTG
CCGGCAGCGCTCTGGGTCATTTTCGGCGAGGACCGCTTTCGCTGGAGCGCGACGATGATCGGCCTGTCGC
TTGCGGTATTCGGAATCTTGCACGCCCTCGCTCAAGCCTTCGTCACTGGTCCCGCCACCAAACGTTTCGG
CGAGAAGCAGGCCATTATCGCCGGCATGGCGGCCCCACGGGTGCGCATGATCGTGCTCCTGTCGTTGAGG
ACTCGGCTAGGCTGGCGGGGTTGCCTTACTGGTTAGCAGAATGAATCACCGATACGCGAGCGAACGTGAA
GCGACTGCTGCTGCAAAACTTCTGCGACCTGAGCAACAACATGAATGGTCTTCGGTTTCCGTGTTTCGTA
AAGTCTGGAAACGCGGAAGTCAGCGCCCTGCACCATTATGTTCCGGATCTGCATCGCAGGATGCTGCTGG
CTACCCTGTGGAACACCTACATCTGTATTAACGAAGCGCTGGCATTGACCCTGAGTGATTTTTCTCTGGT
CCCGCCGCATCCATACCGCCAGTTGTTTACCCTCACAACGTTCCAGTAACCGGGCATGTTCATCATCAGT
AACCCGTATCGTGAGCATCCTCTCTCGTTTCATCGGTATCATTACCCCCATGAACAGAAATCCCCCTTAC
ACGTAGGCATCAGTGACCAAACAGGAAAAAACCGCCCTTAACATGGCCCGCTTTATCAGAAGCCAGACAT
TAACGCTTCTGGAGAAACTCAACGAGCTGGACGCGGATGAACAGGCAGACATCTGTGAATCGCTTCACGA
CCACGCTGATGAGCTTTACCGCAGCTGCCTCGCGCGTTTCGGTGATGACGGTGAAAACCTCTGACACATG
CAGCTCCCGGAGACGGTCACAGCTTGTCTGTAAGCGGATGCCGGGAGCAGACAAGCCCGTCAGGGCGCGT
CAGCGGGTGTTGGCGGGTGTCGGGGCGCAGCCATGACCCAGTCACGTAGCGATAGCGGAGTGTATACTGG
CTTAACTATGCGGCATCAGAGCAGATTGTACTGAGAGTGCACCATTGCGGTGTGAAATACCGCACAGATG
CGTAAGGAGAAAATACCGCATCAGGCGCTCTTCCGCTTCCTCGCTCACTGACTCGCTGCGCTCGGTCGTT
CGGCTGCGGCGAGCGGTATCAGCTCACTCAAAGGCGGTAATACGGTTATCCACAGAATCAGGGGATAACG
CAGGAAAGAACATGTGAGCAAAAGGCCAGCAAAAGGCCAGGAACCGTAAAAAGGCCGCGTTGCTGGCGTT
TTTCCATAGGCTCCGCCCCCCTGACGAGCATCACAAAAATCGACGCTCAAGTCAGAGGTGGCGAAACCCG
ACAGGACTATAAAGATACCAGGCGTTTCCCCCTGGAAGCTCCCTCGTGCGCTCTCCTGTTCCGACCCTGC
CGCTTACCGGATACCTGTCCGCCTTTCTCCCTTCGGGAAGCGTGGCGCTTTCTCATAGCTCACGCTGTAG
GTATCTCAGTTCGGTGTAGGTCGTTCGCTCCAAGCTGGGCTGTGTGCACGAACCCCCCGTTCAGCCCGAC
CGCTGCGCCTTATCCGGTAACTATCGTCTTGAGTCCAACCCGGTAAGACACGACTTATCGCCACTGGCAG
CAGCCACTGGTAACAGGATTAGCAGAGCGAGGTATGTAGGCGGTGCTACAGAGTTCTTGAAGTGGTGGCC
TAACTACGGCTACACTAGAAGGACAGTATTTGGTATCTGCGCTCTGCTGAAGCCAGTTACCTTCGGAAAA
AGAGTTGGTAGCTCTTGATCCGGCAAACAAACCACCGCTGGTAGCGGTGGTTTTTTTGTTTGCAAGCAGC
AGATTACGCGCAGAAAAAAAGGATCTCAAGAAGATCCTTTGATCTTTTCTACGGGGTCTGACGCTCAGTG
GAACGAAAACTCACGTTAAGGGATTTTGGTCATGAACAATAAAACTGTCTGCTTACATAAACAGTAATAC
AAGGGGTGTTATGAGCCATATTCAACGGGAAACGTCTTGCTCTAGGCCGCGATTAAATTCCAACATGGAT
GCTGATTTATATGGGTATAAATGGGCTCGCGATAATGTCGGGCAATCAGGTGCGACAATCTATCGATTGT
ATGGGAAGCCCGATGCGCCAGAGTTGTTTCTGAAACATGGCAAAGGTAGCGTTGCCAATGATGTTACAGA
TGAGATGGTCAGACTAAACTGGCTGACGGAATTTATGCCTCTTCCGACCATCAAGCATTTTATCCGTACT
CCTGATGATGCATGGTTACTCACCACTGCGATCCCCGGGAAAACAGCATTCCAGGTATTAGAAGAATATC
CTGATTCAGGTGAAAATATTGTTGATGCGCTGGCAGTGTTCCTGCGCCGGTTGCATTCGATTCCTGTTTG
TAATTGTCCTTTTAACAGCGATCGCGTATTTCGTCTCGCTCAGGCGCAATCACGAATGAATAACGGTTTG
GTTGATGCGAGTGATTTTGATGACGAGCGTAATGGCTGGCCTGTTGAACAAGTCTGGAAAGAAATGCATA
AACTTTTGCCATTCTCACCGGATTCAGTCGTCACTCATGGTGATTTCTCACTTGATAACCTTATTTTTGA
CGAGGGGAAATTAATAGGTTGTATTGATGTTGGACGAGTCGGAATCGCAGACCGATACCAGGATCTTGCC
ATCCTATGGAACTGCCTCGGTGAGTTTTCTCCTTCATTACAGAAACGGCTTTTTCAAAAATATGGTATTG
ATAATCCTGATATGAATAAATTGCAGTTTCATTTGATGCTCGATGAGTTTTTCTAAGAATTAATTCATGA
GCGGATACATATTTGAATGTATTTAGAAAAATAAACAAATAGGGGTTCCGCGCACATTTCCCCGAAAAGT
GCCACCTAAATTGTAAGCGTTAATATTTTGTTAAAATTCGCGTTAAATTTTTGTTAAATCAGCTCATTTT
TTAACCAATAGGCCGAAATCGGCAAAATCCCTTATAAATCAAAAGAATAGACCGAGATAGGGT
[37 nt withheld, positions 6574-6610]
AAAGAACGTGGACTCCAACGTCAAAGG
[49 nt withheld, positions 6638-6686]
T
[91 nt withheld, positions 6688-6778]
G
[124 nt withheld, positions 6780-6903]
CCCATTCGCCA
